>Addgene plasmid #82838 | pDONR223_BRAF_p.G469S | addgene full sequence | sequence record 161656 | Addgene NGS Result
TGACACAGGAACATATAGAGGCCCTATTGGACAAATTTGGTGGGGAGCATAATCCACCATCAATATATCT
GGAGGCCTATGAAGAATACACCAGCAAGCTAGATGCACTCCAACAAAGAGAACAACAGTTATTGGAATCT
CTGGGGAACGGAACTGATTTTTCTGTTTCTAGCTCTGCATCAATGGATACCGTTACATCTTCTTCCTCTT
CTAGCCTTTCAGTGCTACCTTCATCTCTTTCAGTTTTTCAAAATCCCACAGATGTGGCACGGAGCAACCC
CAAGTCACCACAAAAACCTATCGTTAGAGTCTTCCTGCCCAACAAACAGAGGACAGTGGTACCTGCAAGG
TGTGGAGTTACAGTCCGAGACAGTCTAAAGAAAGCACTGATGATGAGAGGTCTAATCCCAGAGTGCTGTG
CTGTTTACAGAATTCAGGATGGAGAGAAGAAACCAATTGGTTGGGACACTGATATTTCCTGGCTTACTGG
AGAAGAATTGCATGTGGAAGTGTTGGAGAATGTTCCACTTACAACACACAACTTTGTACGAAAAACGTTT
TTCACCTTAGCATTTTGTGACTTTTGTCGAAAGCTGCTTTTCCAGGGTTTCCGCTGTCAAACATGTGGTT
ATAAATTTCACCAGCGTTGTAGTACAGAAGTTCCACTGATGTGTGTTAATTATGACCAACTTGATTTGCT
GTTTGTCTCCAAGTTCTTTGAACACCACCCAATACCACAGGAAGAGGCGTCCTTAGCAGAGACTGCCCTA
ACATCTGGATCATCCCCTTCCGCACCCGCCTCGGACTCTATTGGGCCCCAAATTCTCACCAGTCCGTCTC
CTTCAAAATCCATTCCAATTCCACAGCCCTTCCGACCAGCAGATGAAGATCATCGAAATCAATTTGGGCA
ACGAGACCGATCCTCATCAGCTCCCAATGTGCATATAAACACAATAGAACCTGTCAATATTGATGACTTG
ATTAGAGACCAAGGATTTCGTGGTGATGGAGGATCAACCACAGGTTTGTCTGCTACCCCCCCTGCCTCAT
TACCTGGCTCACTAACTAACGTGAAAGCCTTACAGAAATCTCCAGGACCTCAGCGAGAAAGGAAGTCATC
TTCATCCTCAGAAGACAGGAATCGAATGAAAACACTTGGTAGACGGGACTCGAGTGATGATTGGGAGATT
CCTGATGGGCAGATTACAGTGGGACAAAGAATTGGATCTGGATCATTTTCAACAGTCTACAAGGGAAAGT
GGCATGGTGATGTGGCAGTGAAAATGTTGAATGTGACAGCACCTACACCTCAGCAGTTACAAGCCTTCAA
AAATGAAGTAGGAGTACTCAGGAAAACACGACATGTGAATATCCTACTCTTCATGGGCTATTCCACAAAG
CCACAACTGGCTATTGTTACCCAGTGGTGTGAGGGCTCCAGCTTGTATCACCATCTCCATATCATTGAGA
CCAAATTTGAGATGATCAAACTTATAGATATTGCACGACAGACTGCACAGGGCATGGATTACTTACACGC
CAAGTCAATCATCCACAGAGACCTCAAGAGTAATAATATATTTCTTCATGAAGACCTCACAGTAAAAATA
GGTGATTTTGGTCTAGCTACAGTGAAATCTCGATGGAGTGGGTCCCATCAGTTTGAACAGTTGTCTGGAT
CCATTTTGTGGATGGCACCAGAAGTCATCAGAATGCAAGATAAAAATCCATACAGCTTTCAGTCAGATGT
ATATGCATTTGGAATTGTTCTGTATGAATTGATGACTGGACAGTTACCTTATTCAAACATCAACAACAGG
GACCAGATAATTTTTATGGTGGGACGAGGATACCTGTCTCCAGATCTCAGTAAGGTACGGAGTAACTGTC
CAAAAGCCATGAAGAGATTAATGGCAGAGTGCCTCAAAAAGAAAAGAGATGAGAGACCACTCTTTCCCCA
AATTCTCGCCTCTATTGAGCTGCTGGCCCGCTCATTGCCAAAAATTCACCGCAGTGCATCAGAACCCTCC
TTGAATCGGGCTGGTTTCCAAACAGAGGATTTTAGTCTATATGCTTGTGCTTCTCCAAAAACACCCATCC
AGGCAGGGGGATATGGTGCGTTTCCTGTCCACTGATTGCCAACTTTCTTGTACAAAGTTGGCATTATAAG
AAAGCATTGCTTATCAATTTGTTGCAACGAACAGGTCACTATCAGTCAAAATAAAATCATTATTTGCCAT
CCAGCTGATATCCCCTATAGTGAGTCGTATTACATGGTCATAGCTGTTTCCTGGCAGCTCTGGCCCGTGT
CTCAAAATCTCTGATGTTACATTGCACAAGATAAAAATATATCATCATGCCTCCTCTAGACCAGCCAGGA
CAGAAATGCCTCGACTTCGCTGCTACCCAAGGTTGCCGGGTGACGCACACCGTGGAAACGGATGAAGGCA
CGAACCCAGTGGACATAAGCCTGTTCGGTTCGTAAGCTGTAATGCAAGTAGCGTATGCGCTCACGCAACT
GGTCCAGAACCTTGACCGAACGCAGCGGTGGTAACGGCGCAGTGGCGGTTTTCATGGCTTGTTATGACTG
TTTTTTTGGGGTACAGTCTATGCCTCGGGCATCCAAGCAGCAAGCGCGTTACGCCGTGGGTCGATGTTTG
ATGTTATGGAGCAGCAACGATGTTACGCAGCAGGGCAGTCGCCCTAAAACAAAGTTAAACATTATGAGGG
AAGCGGTGATCGCCGAAGTATCGACTCAACTATCAGAGGTAGTTGGCGTCATCGAGCGCCATCTCGAACC
GACGTTGCTGGCCGTACATTTGTACGGCTCCGCAGTGGATGGCGGCCTGAAGCCACACAGTGATATTGAT
TTGCTGGTTACGGTGACCGTAAGGCTTGATGAAACAACGCGGCGAGCTTTGATCAACGACCTTTTGGAAA
CTTCGGCTTCCCCTGGAGAGAGCGAGATTCTCCGCGCTGTAGAAGTCACCATTGTTGTGCACGACGACAT
CATTCCGTGGCGTTATCCAGCTAAGCGCGAACTGCAATTTGGAGAATGGCAGCGCAATGACATTCTTGCA
GGTATCTTCGAGCCAGCCACGATCGACATTGATCTGGCTATCTTGCTGACAAAAGCAAGAGAACATAGCG
TTGCCTTGGTAGGTCCAGCGGCGGAGGAACTCTTTGATCCGGTTCCTGAACAGGATCTATTTGAGGCGCT
AAATGAAACCTTAACGCTATGGAACTCGCCGCCCGACTGGGCTGGCGATGAGCGAAATGTAGTGCTTACG
TTGTCCCGCATTTGGTACAGCGCAGTAACCGGCAAAATCGCGCCGAAGGATGTCGCTGCCGACTGGGCAA
TGGAGCGCCTGCCGGCCCAGTATCAGCCCGTCATACTTGAAGCTAGACAGGCTTATCTTGGACAAGAAGA
AGATCGCTTGGCCTCGCGCGCAGATCAGTTGGAAGAATTTGTCCACTACGTGAAAGGCGAGATCACCAAG
GTAGTCGGCAAATAACCCTCGAGCCACCCATGACCAAAATCCCTTAACGTGAGTTACGCGTCGTTCCACT
GAGCGTCAGACCCCGTAGAAAAGATCAAAGGATCTTCTTGAGATCCTTTTTTTCTGCGCGTAATCTGCTG
CTTGCAAACAAAAAAACCACCGCTACCAGCGGTGGTTTGTTTGCCGGATCAAGAGCTACCAACTCTTTTT
CCGAAGGTAACTGGCTTCAGCAGAGCGCAGATACCAAATACTGTTCTTCTAGTGTAGCCGTAGTTAGGCC
ACCACTTCAAGAACTCTGTAGCACCGCCTACATACCTCGCTCTGCTAATCCTGTTACCAGTGGCTGCTGC
CAGTGGCGATAAGTCGTGTCTTACCGGGTTGGACTCAAGACGATAGTTACCGGATAAGGCGCAGCGGTCG
GGCTGAACGGGGGGTTCGTGCACACAGCCCAGCTTGGAGCGAACGACCTACACCGAACTGAGATACCTAC
AGCGTGAGCTATGAGAAAGCGCCACGCTTCCCGAAGGGAGAAAGGCGGACAGGTATCCGGTAAGCGGCAG
GGTCGGAACAGGAGAGCGCACGAGGGAGCTTCCAGGGGGAAACGCCTGGTATCTTTATAGTCCTGTCGGG
TTTCGCCACCTCTGACTTGAGCGTCGATTTTTGTGATGCTCGTCAGGGGGGCGGAGCCTATGGAAAAACG
CCAGCAACGCGGCCTTTTTACGGTTCCTGGCCTTTTGCTGGCCTTTTGCTCACATGTTCTTTCCTGCGTT
ATCCCCTGATTCTGTGGATAACCGTATTACCGCCTTTGAGTGAGCTGATACCGCTCGCCGCAGCCGAACG
ACCGAGCGCAGCGAGTCAGTGAGCGAGGAAGCGGAAGAGCGCCCAATACGCAAACCGCCTCTCCCCGCGC
GTTGGCCGATTCATTAATGCAGCTGGCACGACAGGTTTCCCGACTGGAAAGCGGGCAGTGAGCGCAACGC
AATTAATACGCGTACCGCTAGCCAGGAAGAGTTTGTAGAAACGCAAAAAGGCCATCCGTCAGGATGGCCT
TCTGCTTAGTTTGATGCCTGGCAGTTTATGGCGGGCGTCCTGCCCGCCACCCTCCGGGCCGTTGCTTCAC
AACGTTCAAATCCGCTCCCGGCGGATTTGTCCTACTCAGGAGAGCGTTCACCGACAAACAACAGATAAAA
CGAAAGGCCCAGTCTTCCGACTGAGCCTTTCGTTTTATTTGATGCCTGGCAGTTCCCTACTCTCGCGTTA
ACGCTAGCATGGATGTTTTCCCAGTCACGACGTTGTAAAACGACGGCCAGTCTTAAGCTCGGGCCCCAAA
TAATGATTTTATTTTGACTGATAGTGACCTGTTCGTTGCAACAAATTGATGAGCAATGCTTTTTTATAAT
GCCAACTTTGTACAAAAAAGTTGGCACCATGGCGGCGCTGAGCGGTGGCGGTGGTGGCGGCGCGGAGCCG
GGCCAGGCTCTGTTCAACGGGGACATGGAGCCCGAGGCCGGCGCCGGCGCCGGCGCCGCGGCCTCTTCGG
CTGCGGACCCTGCCATTCCGGAGGAGGTGTGGAATATCAAACAAATGATTAAGT
Features (pLannotate 1.2.2; 12 found; start..end, strand, type, name):
   2140..2235    -  protein_bind   attL3: mutant version of attL; recombination site for the Gateway® LR reaction LR Clonase™
   2254..2272    -  promoter       T7 promoter: promoter for bacteriophage T7 RNA polymerase
   2462..2485    +  promoter       Pc promoter (fragment): intI1 (promoter lies within the coding sequence); class 1 integron promoter
   2661..2717    +  CDS            GmR (fragment): gentamycin acetyltransferase; aacC1; confers resistance to gentamycin
   2724..3515    +  CDS            SmR: aminoglycoside adenylyltransferase (Murphy, 1985); aadA; confers resistance to spectinomycin and streptomycin
   3608..4196    +  rep_origin     ori: high-copy-number ColE1/pMB1/pBR322/pUC origin of replication
   4379..4471    +  CDS            lacI (fragment): lac repressor; lacI; The lac repressor binds to the lac operator to inhibit transcription in E. coli. This inhibition can be relieved by adding lactose or isopropyl-β-D-thiogalactopyranoside (IPTG).
   4526..4553    -  terminator     rrnB T2 terminator: transcription terminator T2 from the E. coli rrnB gene
   4685..4728    +  terminator     rrnB T1 terminator: Escherichia coli rrnB; transcription terminator T1 from the E. coli rrnB gene
   4775..4811    -  CDS            lacZα (fragment): LacZα fragment of β-galactosidase; lacZ fragment
   4828..4923    +  protein_bind   attL3: mutant version of attL; recombination site for the Gateway® LR reaction LR Clonase™
   4929..2132    +  CDS            BRAF (across the origin): BRAF_HUMAN - Also known as BRAF1, RAFB1. Experimental evidence at protein level: Swiss-Prot protein existence level 1. Protein kinase involved in the transduction of mitogenic signals from the cell membrane to the nucleus (Probable). Phosphorylates MAP2K1, and thereby activates the MAP kinase signal transduction pathway (PubMed:21441910, PubMed:29433126). May play a role in the postsynaptic responses of hippocampal neurons (PubMed:1508179). From Homo sapiens (Human).
