[The description below was written by a language model from this plasmid's Addgene catalogue record and pLannotate feature annotations shown in this document.]
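Description:
pDONR223_BRAF_p.G469S is a Gateway entry clone built on the pDONR223 backbone. It carries the human BRAF open reading frame (reference transcript NM_004333) with the G469S amino-acid substitution. The plasmid is about 5.1 kb and is maintained in E. coli at high copy through a ColE1/pUC-type origin. Selection relies on the aadA aminoglycoside adenylyltransferase gene, which confers spectinomycin and streptomycin resistance. Small remnants of a gentamicin acetyltransferase gene and a class 1 integron Pc promoter lie just upstream of this marker. Short lacI and lacZα fragments elsewhere are annotated backbone vestiges rather than functional parts.

The BRAF coding sequence spans the numbering origin of the circular record and is flanked on both sides by attL-type recombination sites. The automated annotation labels both as attL3, whereas an entry clone would normally carry two distinct attL sites that fix the insert's orientation. These sites allow an LR Clonase reaction to move the ORF into any compatible destination vector. The record lists no promoter for the insert, so the clone is a shuttle and storage vector, not an expression construct. rrnB T1 and T2 terminators sit upstream of the cassette and insulate it from read-through transcription. A T7 promoter lies beyond the 3′ attL site, pointing back toward the insert. The ORF is in "closed" format, with a stop codon directly after the coding sequence, so destination vectors can add N-terminal tags but not C-terminal fusions. BRAF encodes a serine/threonine kinase that phosphorylates MAP2K1 to activate the MAP kinase pathway. This variant belongs to the Target Accelerator Plasmid Collection, which was assembled for high-throughput functional phenotyping of somatic mutations found in lung cancer.
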