Addgene plasmid #82838: pDONR223_BRAF_p.G469S
Purpose: Gateway Donor vector containing BRAF, part of the Target Accelerator Plasmid Collection.
Depositing lab: Jesse Boehm & Matthew Meyerson & David Root. Depositing organization: Broad Institute. Publication: High-throughput Phenotyping of Lung Cancer Somatic Mutations. Berger AH, Brooks AN, Wu X, Shrestha Y, Chouinard C, Piccioni F, Bagul M, Kamburov A, Imielinski M, Hogstrom L, Zhu C, Yang X, Pantel S, Sakai R, Watson J, Kaplan N, Campbell JD, Singh S, Root DE, Narayan R, Natoli T, Lahr DL, Tirosh I, Tamayo P, Getz G, Wong B, Doench J, Subramanian A, Golub TR, Meyerson M, Boehm JS. Cancer Cell. 2016 Aug 8;30(2):214-28. doi: 10.1016/j.ccell.2016.06.022. Epub 2016 Jul 28. PubMed 27478040.
Backbone
  Vector backbone: pDONR223
  Backbone manufacturer: Invitrogen
  Vector type: Gateway Entry vector
Growth in bacteria
  Bacterial resistance: Spectinomycin, 50 μg/mL
  Growth temperature: 37°C
  Growth strain: DH5alpha
  Copy number: High Copy
Gene/Insert
  Gene/Insert name: BRAF
  Species: H. sapiens (human)
  Mutation: G469S
  GenBank ID: NM_004333
  Entrez Gene: BRAF (a.k.a. B-RAF1, B-raf, BRAF-1, BRAF1, NS7, RAFB1)
  Promoter: None
  Cloning method: Gateway Cloning
  Sequencing primers: 5′ M13pUC-fwd; 3′ M13-Rev
Terms and licenses: Academic/Nonprofit Terms; Industry Terms: Not Available to Industry
Depositor comments: CLOSED (stop codon immediately follows insert)
How to cite: pDONR223_BRAF_p.G469S was a gift from Jesse Boehm & Matthew Meyerson & David Root (Addgene plasmid # 82838 ; http://n2t.net/addgene:82838 ; RRID:Addgene_82838)
