>Addgene plasmid #82838 | pDONR223_BRAF_p.G469S | depositor partial sequence | sequence record 157564 | Insert sequence
ATGGCGGCGCTGAGCGGTGGCGGTGGTGGCGGCGCGGAGCCGGGCCAGGCTCTGTTCAACGGGGACATGG
AGCCCGAGGCCGGCGCCGGCGCCGGCGCCGCGGCCTCTTCGGCTGCGGACCCTGCCATTCCGGAGGAGGT
GTGGAATATCAAACAAATGATTAAGTTGACACAGGAACATATAGAGGCCCTATTGGACAAATTTGGTGGG
GAGCATAATCCACCATCAATATATCTGGAGGCCTATGAAGAATACACCAGCAAGCTAGATGCACTCCAAC
AAAGAGAACAACAGTTATTGGAATCTCTGGGGAACGGAACTGATTTTTCTGTTTCTAGCTCTGCATCAAT
GGATACCGTTACATCTTCTTCCTCTTCTAGCCTTTCAGTGCTACCTTCATCTCTTTCAGTTTTTCAAAAT
CCCACAGATGTGGCACGGAGCAACCCCAAGTCACCACAAAAACCTATCGTTAGAGTCTTCCTGCCCAACA
AACAGAGGACAGTGGTACCTGCAAGGTGTGGAGTTACAGTCCGAGACAGTCTAAAGAAAGCACTGATGAT
GAGAGGTCTAATCCCAGAGTGCTGTGCTGTTTACAGAATTCAGGATGGAGAGAAGAAACCAATTGGTTGG
GACACTGATATTTCCTGGCTTACTGGAGAAGAATTGCATGTGGAAGTGTTGGAGAATGTTCCACTTACAA
CACACAACTTTGTACGAAAAACGTTTTTCACCTTAGCATTTTGTGACTTTTGTCGAAAGCTGCTTTTCCA
GGGTTTCCGCTGTCAAACATGTGGTTATAAATTTCACCAGCGTTGTAGTACAGAAGTTCCACTGATGTGT
GTTAATTATGACCAACTTGATTTGCTGTTTGTCTCCAAGTTCTTTGAACACCACCCAATACCACAGGAAG
AGGCGTCCTTAGCAGAGACTGCCCTAACATCTGGATCATCCCCTTCCGCACCCGCCTCGGACTCTATTGG
GCCCCAAATTCTCACCAGTCCGTCTCCTTCAAAATCCATTCCAATTCCACAGCCCTTCCGACCAGCAGAT
GAAGATCATCGAAATCAATTTGGGCAACGAGACCGATCCTCATCAGCTCCCAATGTGCATATAAACACAA
TAGAACCTGTCAATATTGATGACTTGATTAGAGACCAAGGATTTCGTGGTGATGGAGGATCAACCACAGG
TTTGTCTGCTACCCCCCCTGCCTCATTACCTGGCTCACTAACTAACGTGAAAGCCTTACAGAAATCTCCA
GGACCTCAGCGAGAAAGGAAGTCATCTTCATCCTCAGAAGACAGGAATCGAATGAAAACACTTGGTAGAC
GGGACTCGAGTGATGATTGGGAGATTCCTGATGGGCAGATTACAGTGGGACAAAGAATTGGATCTGGATC
ATTTTCAACAGTCTACAAGGGAAAGTGGCATGGTGATGTGGCAGTGAAAATGTTGAATGTGACAGCACCT
ACACCTCAGCAGTTACAAGCCTTCAAAAATGAAGTAGGAGTACTCAGGAAAACACGACATGTGAATATCC
TACTCTTCATGGGCTATTCCACAAAGCCACAACTGGCTATTGTTACCCAGTGGTGTGAGGGCTCCAGCTT
GTATCACCATCTCCATATCATTGAGACCAAATTTGAGATGATCAAACTTATAGATATTGCACGACAGACT
GCACAGGGCATGGATTACTTACACGCCAAGTCAATCATCCACAGAGACCTCAAGAGTAATAATATATTTC
TTCATGAAGACCTCACAGTAAAAATAGGTGATTTTGGTCTAGCTACAGTGAAATCTCGATGGAGTGGGTC
CCATCAGTTTGAACAGTTGTCTGGATCCATTTTGTGGATGGCACCAGAAGTCATCAGAATGCAAGATAAA
AATCCATACAGCTTTCAGTCAGATGTATATGCATTTGGAATTGTTCTGTATGAATTGATGACTGGACAGT
TACCTTATTCAAACATCAACAACAGGGACCAGATAATTTTTATGGTGGGACGAGGATACCTGTCTCCAGA
TCTCAGTAAGGTACGGAGTAACTGTCCAAAAGCCATGAAGAGATTAATGGCAGAGTGCCTCAAAAAGAAA
AGAGATGAGAGACCACTCTTTCCCCAAATTCTCGCCTCTATTGAGCTGCTGGCCCGCTCATTGCCAAAAA
TTCACCGCAGTGCATCAGAACCCTCCTTGAATCGGGCTGGTTTCCAAACAGAGGATTTTAGTCTATATGC
TTGTGCTTCTCCAAAAACACCCATCCAGGCAGGGGGATATGGTGCGTTTCCTGTCCACTGA
